>Addgene plasmid #141488 | TFORF0037 | depositor full sequence | sequence record 276600 | Full Sequence
TTAATGTAGTCTTATGCAATACTCTTGTAGTCTTGCAACATGGTAACGATGAGTTAGCAACATGCCTTAC
AAGGAGAGAAAAAGCACCGTGCATGCCGATTGGTGGAAGTAAGGTGGTACGATCGTGCCTTATTAGGAAG
GCAACAGACGGGTCTGACATGGATTGGACGAACCACTGAATTGCCGCATTGCAGAGATATTGTATTTAAG
TGCCTAGCTCGATACATAAACGGGTCTCTCTGGTTAGACCAGATCTGAGCCTGGGAGCTCTCTGGCTAAC
TAGGGAACCCACTGCTTAAGCCTCAATAAAGCTTGCCTTGAGTGCTTCAAGTAGTGTGTGCCCGTCTGTT
GTGTGACTCTGGTAACTAGAGATCCCTCAGACCCTTTTAGTCAGTGTGGAAAATCTCTAGCAGTGGCGCC
CGAACAGGGACTTGAAAGCGAAAGGGAAACCAGAGGAGCTCTCTCGACGCAGGACTCGGCTTGCTGAAGC
GCGCACGGCAAGAGGCGAGGGGCGGCGACTGGTGAGTACGCCAAAAATTTTGACTAGCGGAGGCTAGAAG
GAGAGAGATGGGTGCGAGAGCGTCAGTATTAAGCGGGGGAGAATTAGATCGCGATGGGAAAAAATTCGGT
TAAGGCCAGGGGGAAAGAAAAAATATAAATTAAAACATATAGTATGGGCAAGCAGGGAGCTAGAACGATT
CGCAGTTAATCCTGGCCTGTTAGAAACATCAGAAGGCTGTAGACAAATACTGGGACAGCTACAACCATCC
CTTCAGACAGGATCAGAAGAACTTAGATCATTATATAATACAGTAGCAACCCTCTATTGTGTGCATCAAA
GGATAGAGATAAAAGACACCAAGGAAGCTTTAGACAAGATAGAGGAAGAGCAAAACAAAAGTAAGACCAC
CGCACAGCAAGCGGCCGCTGATCTTCAGACCTGGAGGAGGAGATATGAGGGACAATTGGAGAAGTGAATT
ATATAAATATAAAGTAGTAAAAATTGAACCATTAGGAGTAGCACCCACCAAGGCAAAGAGAAGAGTGGTG
CAGAGAGAAAAAAGAGCAGTGGGAATAGGAGCTTTGTTCCTTGGGTTCTTGGGAGCAGCAGGAAGCACTA
TGGGCGCAGCGTCAATGACGCTGACGGTACAGGCCAGACAATTATTGTCTGGTATAGTGCAGCAGCAGAA
CAATTTGCTGAGGGCTATTGAGGCGCAACAGCATCTGTTGCAACTCACAGTCTGGGGCATCAAGCAGCTC
CAGGCAAGAATCCTGGCTGTGGAAAGATACCTAAAGGATCAACAGCTCCTGGGGATTTGGGGTTGCTCTG
GAAAACTCATTTGCACCACTGCTGTGCCTTGGAATGCTAGTTGGAGTAATAAATCTCTGGAACAGATTTG
GAATCACACGACCTGGATGGAGTGGGACAGAGAAATTAACAATTACACAAGCTTAATACACTCCTTAATT
GAAGAATCGCAAAACCAGCAAGAAAAGAATGAACAAGAATTATTGGAATTAGATAAATGGGCAAGTTTGT
GGAATTGGTTTAACATAACAAATTGGCTGTGGTATATAAAATTATTCATAATGATAGTAGGAGGCTTGGT
AGGTTTAAGAATAGTTTTTGCTGTACTTTCTATAGTGAATAGAGTTAGGCAGGGATATTCACCATTATCG
TTTCAGACCCACCTCCCAACCCCGAGGGGACCCATGCATTGCATCTCAATTAGTCAGCAACCAGGTGTGG
AAAGTCCCCAGGCTCCCCAGCAGGCAGAAGTATGCAAAGCATGCGTCTCAATTAGTCAGCAACCATAGTC
CCGCCCCTAACTCCGCCCATCCCGCCCCTAACTCCGCCCAGTTCCGCCCATTCTCCGCCCCATGGCTGAC
TAATTTTTTTTATTTATGCAGAGGCCGAGGCCGCCTCGGCCTCTGAGCTATTCCAGAAGTAGTGAGGAGG
CTTTTTTGGAGGCCTAGGCTTTTGCAAAAAGCTTTCTAGAGGTACCACCGGAGCTTACCATGACCGAGTA
CAAGCCCACGGTGCGCCTCGCCACCCGCGACGACGTCCCCAGGGCCGTACGCACCCTCGCCGCCGCGTTC
GCCGACTACCCCGCCACGCGCCACACCGTCGATCCGGACCGCCACATCGAGCGGGTCACCGAGCTGCAAG
AACTCTTCCTCACGCGCGTCGGGCTCGACATCGGCAAGGTGTGGGTCGCGGACGACGGCGCCGCCGTGGC
GGTCTGGACCACGCCGGAGAGCGTCGAAGCGGGGGCGGTGTTCGCCGAGATCGGCCCGCGCATGGCCGAG
TTGAGCGGTTCCCGGCTGGCCGCGCAGCAACAGATGGAAGGCCTCCTGGCGCCGCACCGGCCCAAGGAGC
CCGCGTGGTTCCTGGCCACCGTCGGCGTCTCGCCCGACCACCAGGGCAAGGGTCTGGGCAGCGCCGTCGT
GCTCCCCGGAGTGGAGGCGGCCGAGCGCGCCGGGGTGCCCGCCTTCCTGGAGACCTCCGCGCCCCGCAAC
CTCCCCTTCTACGAGCGGCTCGGCTTCACCGTCACCGCCGACGTCGAGGTGCCCGAAGGACCGCGCACCT
GGTGCATGACCCGCAAGCCCGGTGCCAGTTAACGAATTCTAGATCTTGAGACAAATGGCAGTATTCATCC
ACAATTTTAAAAGAAAAGGGGGGATTGGGGGGTACAGTGCAGGGGAAAGAATAGTAGACATAATAGCAAC
AGACATACAAACTAAAGAATTACAAAAACAAATTACAAAAATTCAAAATTTTCGGGTTTATTACAGGGAC
AGCAGAGATCCACTTTGGCGCCGGCTCGAGGCCTGCAGGTGCAAAGATGGATAAAGTTTTAAACAGAGAG
GAATCTTTGCAGCTAATGGACCTTCTAGGTCTTGAAAGGAGTGGGAATTGGCTCCGGTGCCCGTCAGTGG
GCAGAGCGCACATCGCCCACAGTCCCCGAGAAGTTGGGGGGAGGGGTCGGCAATTGAACCGGTGCCTAGA
GAAGGTGGCGCGGGGTAAACTGGGAAAGTGATGTCGTGTACTGGCTCCGCCTTTTTCCCGAGGGTGGGGG
AGAACCGTATATAAGTGCAGTAGTCGCCGTGAACGTTCTTTTTCGCAACGGGTTTGCCGCCAGAACACAG
GTAAGTGCCGTGTGTGGTTCCCGCGGGCCTGGCCTCTTTACGGGTTATGGCCCTTGCGTGCCTTGAATTA
CTTCCACCTGGCTGCAGTACGTGATTCTTGATCCCGAGCTTCGGGTTGGAAGTGGGTGGGAGAGTTCGAG
GCCTTGCGCTTAAGGAGCCCCTTCGCCTCGTGCTTGAGTTGAGGCCTGGCCTGGGCGCTGGGGCCGCCGC
GTGCGAATCTGGTGGCACCTTCGCGCCTGTCTCGCTGCTTTCGATAAGTCTCTAGCCATTTAAAATTTTT
GATGACCTGCTGCGACGCTTTTTTTCTGGCAAGATAGTCTTGTAAATGCGGGCCAAGATCTGCACACTGG
TATTTCGGTTTTTGGGGCCGCGGGCGGCGACGGGGCCCGTGCGTCCCAGCGCACATGTTCGGCGAGGCGG
GGCCTGCGAGCGCGGCCACCGAGAATCGGACGGGGGTAGTCTCAAGCTGGCCGGCCTGCTCTGGTGCCTG
GCCTCGCGCCGCCGTGTATCGCCCCGCCCTGGGCGGCAAGGCTGGCCCGGTCGGCACCAGTTGCGTGAGC
GGAAAGATGGCCGCTTCCCGGCCCTGCTGCAGGGAGCTCAAAATGGAGGACGCGGCGCTCGGGAGAGCGG
GCGGGTGAGTCACCCACACAAAGGAAAAGGGCCTTTCCGTCCTCAGCCGTCGCTTCATGTGACTCCACGG
AGTACCGGGCGCCGTCCAGGCACCTCGATTAGTTCTCGAGCTTTTGGAGTACGTCGTCTTTAGGTTGGGG
GGAGGGGTTTTATGCGATGGAGTTTCCCCACACTGAGTGGGTGGAGACTGAAGTTAGGCCAGCTTGGCAC
TTGATGTAATTCTCCTTGGAATTTGCCCTTTTTGAGTTTGGATCTTGGTTCATTCTCAAGCCTCAGACAG
TGGTTCAAAGTTTTTTTCTTCCATTTCAGGTGTCGTGAGGCTAGCACCGCCACCATGGCCGCGGTGGCCG
TCCTCCGGAACGACTCGCTGCAGGCCTTTCTCCAGGACCGCACCCCCAGCGCCTCCCCGGACCTGGGCAA
GCACTCGCCCCTGGCATTGCTGGCCGCCACCTGTAGCCGCATCGGCCAGCCGGGCGCGGCGGCGCCCCCG
GACTTCCTGCAGGTGCCCTACGACCCCGCGCTGGGCTCACCCTCCAGGCTCTTCCACCCGTGGACCGCCG
ACATGCCGGCGCACTCGCCAGGCGCACTGCCGCCCCCGCATCCCAGCTTGGGGCTGACGCCGCAGAAGAC
GCACCTGCAGCCGTCCTTCGGGGCTGCGCACGAGCTTCCCCTTACACCCCCCGCCGACCCCTCGTACCCC
TACGAGTTCTCGCCGGTCAAGATGCTGCCCTCGAGCATGGCGGCTCTGCCCGCCAGCTGCGCGCCCGCCT
ACGTGCCCTACGCGGCGCAGGCCGCGCTGCCGCCAGGCTACTCCAACCTGCTGCCTCCGCCGCCGCCACC
GCCCCCGCCGCCCACCTGCCGCCAGTTGTCACCCAACCCGGCCCCCGACGACCTCCCGTGGTGGAGCATC
CCGCAGGCGGGCGCCGGGCCGGGGGCCTCCGGGGTTCCGGGAAGCGGCCTCTCCGGCGCCTGTGCCGGGG
CCCCCCACGCGCCCCGCTTCCCCGCCTCTGCGGCCGCTGCTGCTGCGGCCGCCGCCGCCCTACAAAGAGG
CCTGGTGTTGGGCCCGTCGGACTTTGCGCAGTACCAGAGCCAGATCGCCGCGCTGCTGCAGACCAAGGCC
CCCCTGGCGGCCACGGCCAGGAGGTGCCGCCGCTGCCGCTGTCCCAACTGCCAGGCGGCGGGCGGCGCCC
CCGAGGCGGAGCCGGGGAAGAAGAAGCAGCACGTGTGCCACGTGCCGGGCTGCGGCAAGGTGTACGGGAA
GACGTCGCACCTGAAGGCGCACCTGCGCTGGCACACGGGCGAGCGACCCTTCGTGTGCAACTGGCTCTTC
TGCGGGAAGAGCTTCACGCGCTCGGACGAGCTGCAGCGGCACCTGCGGACTCACACGGGCGAGAAGCGCT
TTGCCTGTCCCGAGTGCGGCAAGCGCTTCATGCGCAGCGACCACCTCGCGAAGCACGTCAAGACTCACCA
GAATAAGAAGCTCAAAGTCGCTGAGGCCGGGGTTAAGCGGGAGGACGCGCGGGACCTGTAGTAATGAACT
AGTCCGTAACTTGAAAGTATTTCGATTTCTTGGCTTTATATATCTTGTGGAAAGGACGATCGAAACTCGT
ACAGCCTATACCAACGCGTTAAGTCGACAATCAACCTCTGGATTACAAAATTTGTGAAAGATTGACTGGT
ATTCTTAACTATGTTGCTCCTTTTACGCTATGTGGATACGCTGCTTTAATGCCTTTGTATCATGCTATTG
CTTCCCGTATGGCTTTCATTTTCTCCTCCTTGTATAAATCCTGGTTGCTGTCTCTTTATGAGGAGTTGTG
GCCCGTTGTCAGGCAACGTGGCGTGGTGTGCACTGTGTTTGCTGACGCAACCCCCACTGGTTGGGGCATT
GCCACCACCTGTCAGCTCCTTTCCGGGACTTTCGCTTTCCCCCTCCCTATTGCCACGGCGGAACTCATCG
CCGCCTGCCTTGCCCGCTGCTGGACAGGGGCTCGGCTGTTGGGCACTGACAATTCCGTGGTGTTGTCGGG
GAAATCATCGTCCTTTCCTTGGCTGCTCGCCTGTGTTGCCACCTGGATTCTGCGCGGGACGTCCTTCTGC
TACGTCCCTTCGGCCCTCAATCCAGCGGACCTTCCTTCCCGCGGCCTGCTGCCGGCTCTGCGGCCTCTTC
CGCGTCTTCGCCTTCGCCCTCAGACGAGTCGGATCTCCCTTTGGGCCGCCTCCCCGCGTCGACTTTAAGA
CCAATGACTTACAAGGCAGCTGTAGATCTTAGCCACTTTTTAAAAGAAAAGGGGGGACTGGAAGGGCTAA
TTCACTCCCAACGAAGACAAGATCTGCTTTTTGCTTGTACTGGGTCTCTCTGGTTAGACCAGATCTGAGC
CTGGGAGCTCTCTGGCTAACTAGGGAACCCACTGCTTAAGCCTCAATAAAGCTTGCCTTGAGTGCTTCAA
GTAGTGTGTGCCCGTCTGTTGTGTGACTCTGGTAACTAGAGATCCCTCAGACCCTTTTAGTCAGTGTGGA
AAATCTCTAGCAGTACGTATAGTAGTTCATGTCATCTTATTATTCAGTATTTATAACTTGCAAAGAAATG
AATATCAGAGAGTGAGAGGAACTTGTTTATTGCAGCTTATAATGGTTACAAATAAAGCAATAGCATCACA
AATTTCACAAATAAAGCATTTTTTTCACTGCATTCTAGTTGTGGTTTGTCCAAACTCATCAATGTATCTT
ATCATGTCTGGCTCTAGCTATCCCGCCCCTAACTCCGCCCATCCCGCCCCTAACTCCGCCCAGTTCCGCC
CATTCTCCGCCCCATGGCTGACTAATTTTTTTTATTTATGCAGAGGCCGAGGCCGCCTCGGCCTCTGAGC
TATTCCAGAAGTAGTGAGGAGGCTTTTTTGGAGGCCTAGGGACGTACCCAATTCGCCCTATAGTGAGTCG
TATTACGCGCGCTCACTGGCCGTCGTTTTACAACGTCGTGACTGGGAAAACCCTGGCGTTACCCAACTTA
ATCGCCTTGCAGCACATCCCCCTTTCGCCAGCTGGCGTAATAGCGAAGAGGCCCGCACCGATCGCCCTTC
CCAACAGTTGCGCAGCCTGAATGGCGAATGGG
[124 nt withheld, positions 6893-7016]
C
[91 nt withheld, positions 7018-7108]
A
[49 nt withheld, positions 7110-7158]
CCTTTGACGTTGGAGTCCACGTTCTTT
[37 nt withheld, positions 7186-7222]
ACCCTATCTCGGTCTATTCTTTTGATTTATAAGGGATTTTGCCGATTTCGGCCTATTGGTTAAAAAATGA
GCTGATTTAACAAAAATTTAACGCGAATTTTAACAAAATATTAACGCTTACAATTTAGGTGGCACTTTTC
GGGGAAATGTGCGCGGAACCCCTATTTGTTTATTTTTCTAAATACATTCAAATATGTATCCGCTCATGAG
ACAATAACCCTGATAAATGCTTCAATAATATTGAAAAAGGAAGAGTATGAGTATTCAACATTTCCGTGTC
GCCCTTATTCCCTTTTTTGCGGCATTTTGCCTTCCTGTTTTTGCTCACCCAGAAACGCTGGTGAAAGTAA
AAGATGCTGAAGATCAGTTGGGTGCACGAGTGGGTTACATCGAACTGGATCTCAACAGCGGTAAGATCCT
TGAGAGTTTTCGCCCCGAAGAACGTTTTCCAATGATGAGCACTTTTAAAGTTCTGCTATGTGGCGCGGTA
TTATCCCGTATTGACGCCGGGCAAGAGCAACTCGGTCGCCGCATACACTATTCTCAGAATGACTTGGTTG
AGTACTCACCAGTCACAGAAAAGCATCTTACGGATGGCATGACAGTAAGAGAATTATGCAGTGCTGCCAT
AACCATGAGTGATAACACTGCGGCCAACTTACTTCTGACAACGATCGGAGGACCGAAGGAGCTAACCGCT
TTTTTGCACAACATGGGGGATCATGTAACTCGCCTTGATCGTTGGGAACCGGAGCTGAATGAAGCCATAC
CAAACGACGAGCGTGACACCACGATGCCTGTAGCAATGGCAACAACGTTGCGCAAACTATTAACTGGCGA
ACTACTTACTCTAGCTTCCCGGCAACAATTAATAGACTGGATGGAGGCGGATAAAGTTGCAGGACCACTT
CTGCGCTCGGCCCTTCCGGCTGGCTGGTTTATTGCTGATAAATCTGGAGCCGGTGAGCGTGGGTCTCGCG
GTATCATTGCAGCACTGGGGCCAGATGGTAAGCCCTCCCGTATCGTAGTTATCTACACGACGGGGAGTCA
GGCAACTATGGATGAACGAAATAGACAGATCGCTGAGATAGGTGCCTCACTGATTAAGCATTGGTAACTG
TCAGACCAAGTTTACTCATATATACTTTAGATTGATTTAAAACTTCATTTTTAATTTAAAAGGATCTAGG
TGAAGATCCTTTTTGATAATCTCATGACCAAAATCCCTTAACGTGAGTTTTCGTTCCACTGAGCGTCAGA
CCCCGTAGAAAAGATCAAAGGATCTTCTTGAGATCCTTTTTTTCTGCGCGTAATCTGCTGCTTGCAAACA
AAAAAACCACCGCTACCAGCGGTGGTTTGTTTGCCGGATCAAGAGCTACCAACTCTTTTTCCGAAGGTAA
CTGGCTTCAGCAGAGCGCAGATACCAAATACTGTTCTTCTAGTGTAGCCGTAGTTAGGCCACCACTTCAA
GAACTCTGTAGCACCGCCTACATACCTCGCTCTGCTAATCCTGTTACCAGTGGCTGCTGCCAGTGGCGAT
AAGTCGTGTCTTACCGGGTTGGACTCAAGACGATAGTTACCGGATAAGGCGCAGCGGTCGGGCTGAACGG
GGGGTTCGTGCACACAGCCCAGCTTGGAGCGAACGACCTACACCGAACTGAGATACCTACAGCGTGAGCT
ATGAGAAAGCGCCACGCTTCCCGAAGGGAGAAAGGCGGACAGGTATCCGGTAAGCGGCAGGGTCGGAACA
GGAGAGCGCACGAGGGAGCTTCCAGGGGGAAACGCCTGGTATCTTTATAGTCCTGTCGGGTTTCGCCACC
TCTGACTTGAGCGTCGATTTTTGTGATGCTCGTCAGGGGGGCGGAGCCTATGGAAAAACGCCAGCAACGC
GGCCTTTTTACGGTTCCTGGCCTTTTGCTGGCCTTTTGCTCACATGTTCTTTCCTGCGTTATCCCCTGAT
TCTGTGGATAACCGTATTACCGCCTTTGAGTGAGCTGATACCGCTCGCCGCAGCCGAACGACCGAGCGCA
GCGAGTCAGTGAGCGAGGAAGCGGAAGAGCGCCCAATACGCAAACCGCCTCTCCCCGCGCGTTGGCCGAT
TCATTAATGCAGCTGGCACGACAGGTTTCCCGACTGGAAAGCGGGCAGTGAGCGCAACGCAATTAATGTG
AGTTAGCTCACTCATTAGGCACCCCAGGCTTTACACTTTATGCTTCCGGCTCGTATGTTGTGTGGAATTG
TGAGCGGATAACAATTTCACACAGGAAACAGCTATGACCATGATTACGCCAAGCGCGCAATTAACCCTCA
CTAAAGGGAACAAAAGCTGGAGCTGCAAGC
Features (pLannotate 1.2.2; 31 found; start..end, strand, type, name):
      5..231     +  promoter       RSV promoter: Rous sarcoma virus enhancer/promoter
    232..412     +  LTR            5' LTR (truncated): truncated 5' long terminal repeat (LTR) from HIV-1
    459..584     +  misc_feature   HIV-1 Ψ: packaging signal of human immunodeficiency virus type 1
    568..931     +  CDS            HIV-1 gag (fragment): gag protein from human immunodeficiency virus 1; gag
   1077..1310    +  misc_feature   RRE: The Rev response element (RRE) of HIV-1 allows for Rev-dependent mRNA export from the nucleus to the cytoplasm.
   1687..1713    +  CDS            Rev (fragment): human immunodeficiency virus 1 (HIV-1) Rev protein; rev; enhances nuclear export of unspliced and incompletely spliced viral mRNAs
   1720..1743    +  promoter       SV40 promoter (fragment): SV40 early promoter
   1744..1815    +  promoter       SV40 promoter (fragment): SV40 enhancer and early promoter
   1839..1974    +  rep_origin     SV40 ori: SV40 origin of replication
   2020..2616    +  CDS            PuroR (fragment): puromycin N-acetyltransferase; pac from Streptomyces; confers resistance to puromycin
   2665..2782    +  misc_feature   cPPT/CTS: central polypurine tract and central termination sequence of HIV-1
   2847..2913    +  CDS            small t antigen (fragment): SV40 (simian virus 40) small t antigen
   2920..4098    +  promoter       EF-1α promoter: strong constitutive promoter for human elongation factor EF-1α
   4115..5308    +  CDS            SP5: SP5_HUMAN - Experimental evidence at transcript level: Swiss-Prot protein existence level 2. Binds to GC boxes promoters elements. Probable transcriptional activator that has a role in the coordination of changes in transcription required to generate pattern in the developing embryo (By similarity). From Homo sapiens (Human).
   5324..5377    +  promoter       U6 promoter (fragment): RNA polymerase III promoter for human U6 snRNA
   5419..6007    +  misc_feature   WPRE: woodchuck hepatitis virus posttranscriptional regulatory element
   6058..6077    +  misc_feature   cPPT/CTS (fragment): central polypurine tract and central termination sequence of HIV-1
   6079..6312    +  LTR            3' LTR (ΔU3): self-inactivating 3' long terminal repeat (LTR) from HIV-1
   6390..6511    +  polyA_signal   SV40 poly(A) signal: SV40 polyadenylation signal
   6551..6686    +  rep_origin     SV40 ori: SV40 origin of replication
   6707..6725    -  promoter       T7 promoter: promoter for bacteriophage T7 RNA polymerase
   6733..6888    +  CDS            lacZα (fragment): LacZα fragment of β-galactosidase; lacZ fragment
   6893..7321    +  rep_origin     f1 ori (sequence partly withheld): f1 bacteriophage origin of replication; arrow indicates direction of (+) strand synthesis
   7374..7478    +  promoter       AmpR promoter: bla
   7479..8339    +  CDS            AmpR: β-lactamase; bla; confers resistance to ampicillin, carbenicillin, and related antibiotics
   8510..9098    +  rep_origin     ori: high-copy-number ColE1/pMB1/pBR322/pUC origin of replication
   9281..9373    +  CDS            lacI (fragment): lac repressor; lacI; The lac repressor binds to the lac operator to inhibit transcription in E. coli. This inhibition can be relieved by adding lactose or isopropyl-β-D-thiogalactopyranoside (IPTG).
   9386..9407    +  protein_bind   CAP binding site: CAP binding activates transcription in the presence of cAMP. E. coli catabolite activator protein
   9422..9452    +  promoter       lac promoter: promoter for the E. coli lac operon
   9460..9476    +  protein_bind   lac operator: The lac repressor binds to the lac operator to inhibit transcription in E. coli. This inhibition can be relieved by adding lactose or isopropyl-β-D-thiogalactopyranoside (IPTG). lac repressor encoded by lacI
   9521..9539    +  promoter       T3 promoter: promoter for bacteriophage T3 RNA polymerase
