[The description below was written by a language model from this plasmid's Addgene catalogue record and pLannotate feature annotations shown in this document.]
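Description:
TFORF0037 is a lentiviral mammalian expression plasmid built on the pLX_TRC317 backbone and carrying the human SP5 transcription factor open reading frame. It is one member of a barcoded transcription factor ORF collection. In bacteria it is maintained through a high-copy ColE1/pUC-type origin and selected with ampicillin via β-lactamase. An f1 origin and remnants of a lac/lacZα cloning region flanked by T7 and T3 promoters are also annotated in the backbone. The depositor notes that the plasmid can recombine, as is common for LTR-containing vectors.

The viral portion has a third-generation, self-inactivating layout. An RSV promoter drives a truncated HIV-1 5' LTR, followed by the Ψ packaging signal with a partial gag sequence, the Rev response element, and a cPPT/CTS, and the unit ends in a ΔU3 3' LTR with an SV40 polyadenylation signal downstream. Within this unit there are two expression cassettes. An SV40 early promoter/origin region drives puromycin N-acetyltransferase for selection of transduced mammalian cells. The EF-1α promoter drives constitutive expression of SP5, a GC-box-binding factor thought to act as a transcriptional activator in developmental patterning. A WPRE downstream of the ORF enhances transcript stability and expression.

The record states that each construct carries a unique 24-bp barcode, but this is not annotated in the feature table. It may lie in the short region between the ORF and the WPRE, where only a small U6 promoter fragment is called. The barcode allows the overexpressed factor to be identified by sequencing in pooled screens, such as those examining how transcription factors direct cell differentiation.
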