Addgene plasmid #141488: TFORF0037
Purpose: Lentiviral vector for overexpressing the SP5 transcription factor ORF with a unique 24-bp barcode. Barcodes facilitate identification of transcription factors in pooled screens.
Depositing lab: Feng Zhang. Depositing organization: Broad Institute. Publication: A transcription factor atlas of directed differentiation. Joung J, Ma S, Tay T, Geiger-Schuller KR, Kirchgatterer PC, Verdine VK, Guo B, Arias-Garcia MA, Allen WE, Singh A, Kuksenko O, Abudayyeh OO, Gootenberg JS, Fu Z, Macrae RK, Buenrostro JD, Regev A, Zhang F. Cell. 2023 Jan 5;186(1):209-229.e26. doi: 10.1016/j.cell.2022.11.026. PubMed 36608654.
Backbone
  Vector backbone: pLX_TRC317
  Backbone manufacturer: Broad Institute Genetic Perturbation Platform
  Backbone size w/o insert (bp): 8264
  Vector type: Mammalian Expression, Lentiviral
  Selectable markers: Puromycin
Growth in bacteria
  Bacterial resistance: Ampicillin, 100 μg/mL
  Growth temperature: 37°C
  Growth strain: NEB Stable
  Copy number: High Copy
Gene/Insert
  Gene/Insert name: SP5
  Species: H. sapiens (human)
  Insert size (bp): 1298
  Entrez Gene: SP5
  Promoter: EF1a
  Cloning method: Unknown
  Sequencing primers: 5′ GGGTGGAGACTGAAGTTAGGCCAG; 3′ CACATAGCGTAAAAGGAGCAACATAG
Terms and licenses: Academic/Nonprofit Terms; Industry Terms: Not Available to Industry
Depositor comments: NM_001003845,ENST00000375281 . The transcription factor ORF portion of this plasmid was synthesized by Genewiz. Please test multiple small colonies in case of plasmid recombination. To make this collection available in a timely manner, a portion of this collection was not fully sequenced by Addgene. If an Addgene verified full plasmid sequence is not available, please contact us prior to placing an order to request the full sequence.
How to cite: TFORF0037 was a gift from Feng Zhang (Addgene plasmid # 141488 ; http://n2t.net/addgene:141488 ; RRID:Addgene_141488)
