>Addgene plasmid #141488 | TFORF0037 | depositor partial sequence | sequence record 276601 | Insert
ACCGCCACCATGGCCGCGGTGGCCGTCCTCCGGAACGACTCGCTGCAGGCCTTTCTCCAGGACCGCACCC
CCAGCGCCTCCCCGGACCTGGGCAAGCACTCGCCCCTGGCATTGCTGGCCGCCACCTGTAGCCGCATCGG
CCAGCCGGGCGCGGCGGCGCCCCCGGACTTCCTGCAGGTGCCCTACGACCCCGCGCTGGGCTCACCCTCC
AGGCTCTTCCACCCGTGGACCGCCGACATGCCGGCGCACTCGCCAGGCGCACTGCCGCCCCCGCATCCCA
GCTTGGGGCTGACGCCGCAGAAGACGCACCTGCAGCCGTCCTTCGGGGCTGCGCACGAGCTTCCCCTTAC
ACCCCCCGCCGACCCCTCGTACCCCTACGAGTTCTCGCCGGTCAAGATGCTGCCCTCGAGCATGGCGGCT
CTGCCCGCCAGCTGCGCGCCCGCCTACGTGCCCTACGCGGCGCAGGCCGCGCTGCCGCCAGGCTACTCCA
ACCTGCTGCCTCCGCCGCCGCCACCGCCCCCGCCGCCCACCTGCCGCCAGTTGTCACCCAACCCGGCCCC
CGACGACCTCCCGTGGTGGAGCATCCCGCAGGCGGGCGCCGGGCCGGGGGCCTCCGGGGTTCCGGGAAGC
GGCCTCTCCGGCGCCTGTGCCGGGGCCCCCCACGCGCCCCGCTTCCCCGCCTCTGCGGCCGCTGCTGCTG
CGGCCGCCGCCGCCCTACAAAGAGGCCTGGTGTTGGGCCCGTCGGACTTTGCGCAGTACCAGAGCCAGAT
CGCCGCGCTGCTGCAGACCAAGGCCCCCCTGGCGGCCACGGCCAGGAGGTGCCGCCGCTGCCGCTGTCCC
AACTGCCAGGCGGCGGGCGGCGCCCCCGAGGCGGAGCCGGGGAAGAAGAAGCAGCACGTGTGCCACGTGC
CGGGCTGCGGCAAGGTGTACGGGAAGACGTCGCACCTGAAGGCGCACCTGCGCTGGCACACGGGCGAGCG
ACCCTTCGTGTGCAACTGGCTCTTCTGCGGGAAGAGCTTCACGCGCTCGGACGAGCTGCAGCGGCACCTG
CGGACTCACACGGGCGAGAAGCGCTTTGCCTGTCCCGAGTGCGGCAAGCGCTTCATGCGCAGCGACCACC
TCGCGAAGCACGTCAAGACTCACCAGAATAAGAAGCTCAAAGTCGCTGAGGCCGGGGTTAAGCGGGAGGA
CGCGCGGGACCTGTAGTAATGAACTAGTCCGTAACTTGAAAGTATTTCGATTTCTTGGCTTTATATATCT
TGTGGAAAGGACGATCGAAACTCGTACAGCCTATACCA
