>Addgene plasmid #141488 | TFORF0037 | depositor partial sequence | sequence record 276602 | Barcode
TCGAAACTCGTACAGCCTATACCA
