>Addgene plasmid #141488 | TFORF0037 | addgene partial sequence | sequence record 319896 | WPRE-R 5'-CATAGCGTAAAAGGAGCAACA-3'
TTTTGTAATCCAGAGGTTGATTGTCGACTTAACGCGTTGGTATAGGCTGTACGAGTTTCGATCGTCCTTT
CCACAAGATATATAAAGCCAAGAAATCGAAATACTTTCAAGTTACGGACTAGTTCATTACTACAGGTCCC
GCGCGTCCTCCCGCTTAACCCCGGCCTCAGCGACTTTGAGCTTCTTATTCTGGTGAGTCTTGACGTGCTT
CGCGAGGTGGTCGCTGCGCATGAAGCGCTTGCCGCACTCGGGACAGGCAAAGCGCTTCTCGCCCGTGTGA
GTCCGCAGGTGCCGCTGCAGCTCGTCCGAGCGCGTGAAGCTCTTCCCGCAGAAGAGCCAGTTGCACACGA
AGGGTCGCTCGCCCGTGTGCCAGCGCAGGTGCGCCTTCAGGTGCGACGTCTTCCCGTACACCTTGCCGCA
GCCCGGCACGTGGCACACGTGCTGCTTCTTCTTCCCCGGCTCCGCCTCGGGGGCGCCGCCCGCCGCCTGG
CAGTTGGGACAGCGGCAGCGGCGGCACCTCCTGGCCGTGGCCGCCAGGGGGGCCTTGGTCTGCAGCAGCG
CGGCGATCTGGCTCTGGTACTGCGCAAAGTCCGACGGGCCCAACACCAGGCCTCTTTGTAGGGCGGCGGC
GGCCGCAGCAGCAGCGGCCGCAGAGGCGGGGGAAGCGGGGCGCGTGGGGGGCCCCC
